Addgene plasmid #18849: pAG416GPD-Cerulean-YPT31
Depositing lab: Susan Lindquist. Depositing organization: Whitehead Institute for Biomedical Research. Publication: The Parkinson's disease protein alpha-synuclein disrupts cellular Rab homeostasis. Gitler AD, Bevis BJ, Shorter J, Strathearn KE, Hamamichi S, Su LJ, Caldwell KA, Caldwell GA, Rochet JC, McCaffery JM, Barlowe C, Lindquist S. Proc Natl Acad Sci U S A. 2008 Jan 8. 105(1):145-50. 10.1073/pnas.0710685105 PubMed 18162536.
Backbone
  Vector backbone: pAG416GPD
  Backbone manufacturer: pRS416
  Backbone size w/o insert (bp): 7497
  Vector type: Yeast Expression
Growth in bacteria
  Bacterial resistance: Ampicillin, 100 μg/mL
  Growth temperature: 37°C
  Growth strain: DH5alpha
  Copy number: Unknown
Gene/Insert
  Gene/Insert name: YPT31
  Species: S. cerevisiae (budding yeast)
  Insert size (bp): 671
  Entrez Gene: YPT31 (a.k.a. YER031C, YPT8)
  Tag / fusion protein: Cerulean (N terminal on insert)
  Cloning method: Restriction Enzyme; 5′ cloning site GATEWAY CLONING (not destroyed); 3′ cloning site GATEWAY CLONING (not destroyed)
  Sequencing primers: 5′ EGFP-C
Terms and licenses: Academic/Nonprofit Terms; Industry Terms: Not Available to Industry
How to cite: pAG416GPD-Cerulean-YPT31 was a gift from Susan Lindquist (Addgene plasmid # 18849 ; http://n2t.net/addgene:18849 ; RRID:Addgene_18849)
