[The description below was written by a language model from this plasmid's Addgene catalogue record.]
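Description:
pAG416GPD-Cerulean-YPT31 is a yeast expression plasmid built on the pAG416GPD backbone, which the record lists as derived from pRS416. It is propagated in E. coli under ampicillin selection. The record does not itemise the yeast maintenance elements. By the naming convention of the pRS416 family, however, the "416" designation indicates a low-copy centromeric (CEN/ARS) vector carrying the URA3 auxotrophic marker for selection in ura3 yeast strains. Likewise, "GPD" in the name points to the strong constitutive promoter of the yeast glyceraldehyde-3-phosphate dehydrogenase gene as the driver of expression. No feature table is provided to confirm these elements directly.

The insert is the Saccharomyces cerevisiae gene YPT31 (also known as YER031C or YPT8), roughly 0.67 kb, which encodes a Rab-family small GTPase. It was introduced by Gateway recombination, and the cloning junctions are recorded as not destroyed, so recombination site sequences should flank the open reading frame. Cerulean, a cyan fluorescent protein variant, is fused to the N terminus of Ypt31. This placement leaves the C terminus free, which matters because Rab GTPases generally depend on C-terminal prenylation for membrane association.

The construct allows constitutive expression of a fluorescently labelled Ypt31 in budding yeast for live-cell imaging of its localisation. The associated publication concerns disruption of cellular Rab homeostasis by the Parkinson's disease protein alpha-synuclein. This suggests the plasmid was used to follow the distribution of this Rab in yeast models of alpha-synuclein toxicity, possibly alongside proteins tagged with other fluorescent colours.
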