>Addgene plasmid #18849 | pAG416GPD-Cerulean-YPT31 | addgene partial sequence | sequence record 24739 | EGFP-C 5'-CATGGTCCTGCTGGAGTTCGTG-3'
CCCGGCNNTCGGCAGGACGAGCTGTCAAGGGTGGACCAGGTGGTGGACATCAAACAAGTTTGTACAAAAA
AGCAGGCTCCACCATGAGCAGCGAGGACTACGGGTATGATTACGACCTACTATTTAAAATTGTACTGATC
GGTGATTCCGGGGTAGGGAAATCCAATCTATTGTCAAGATTTACGAAGAACGAATTCAATATGGATTCAA
AGTCTACAATTGGGGTTGAGTTTGCCACCAGAACTTTGGAAATTGATGGCAAGAGGATCAAGGCGCAGAT
TTGGGATACTGCGGGCCAGGAACGTTACAGAGCCATTACTTCTGCTTATTATAGAGGAGCTGTAGGTGCC
TTGATCGTTTACGATATCAGTAAATCAAGCTCATATGAAAATTGTAATCATTGGTTATCAGAATTAAGAG
AAAATGCAGATGACAACGTCGCAGTGGGGCTTATCGGTAACAAGTCTGATTTGGCCCATTTACGTGCTGT
ACCTACGGAGGAGTCCAAGACTTTTGCACAGGAAAATCAGTTATTATTCACAGAAACAAGTGCTTTGAAC
AGTGAAAACGTGGATAAGGCTTTTGAAGAGTTAATCAATACCATCTATCAAAAGGTCAGCAAGCATCAAA
TGGACCTTGGTGACTCCAGTGCCAACGGGAATGCCAATGGTGCGTCCGCCCCTAANGGNCCACGATTGTC
TGCCCCCNCCCCCNGACAAACAAAGGGGNGATGGAATTCCTGTGTTNGACCCANCTTCTGGACAAGNGGT
CGAGTCTGTATTAGTATGTCCGCTACNTCC
